>Addgene plasmid #63590 | 3xFN-Tel-TAL/pMXs-puro | depositor full sequence | sequence record 108379 | 3xFN-Tel-TAL/pMXs-puro sequence 8618 bps
CCCGAAAAGTGCCACCTGCATAATGAAAGACCCCACCTGTAGGTTTGGCAAGCTAGCTTAAGTAACGCCA
TTTTGCAAGGCATGGAAAAATACATAACTGAGAATAGAAAAGTTCAGATCAAGGTCAGGAACAGATGGAA
CAGCTGAATATGGGCCAAACAGGATATCTGTGGTAAGCAGTTCCTGCCCCGGCTCAGGGCCAAGAACAGA
TGGAACAGCTGAATATGGGCCAAACAGGATATCTGTGGTAAGCAGTTCCTGCCCCGGCTCAGGGCCAAGA
ACAGATGGTCCCCAGATGCGGTCCAGCCCTCAGCAGTTTCTAGAGAACCATCAGATGTTTCCAGGGTGCC
CCAAGGACCTGAAATGACCCTGTGCCTTATTTGAACTAACCAATCAGTTCGCTTCTCGCTTCTGTTCGCG
CGCTTCTGCTCCCCGAGCTCAATAAAAGAGCCCACAACCCCTCACTCGGCGCGCCAGTCCTCCGATTGAC
TGAGTCGCCCGGGTACCCGTGTATCCAATAAACCCTCTTGCAGTTGCATCCGACTTGTGGTCTCGCTGTT
CCTTGGGAGGGTCTCCTCTGAGTGATTGACTACCCGTCAGCGGGGGTCTTTCATTTGGGGGCTCGTCCGG
GATCGGGAGACCCCTGCCCAGGGACCACCGACCCACCACCGGGAGGTAAGCTGGCCAGCAACTTATCTGT
GTCTGTCCGATTGTCTAGTGTCTATGACTGATTTTATGCGCCTGCGTCGGTACTAGTTAGCTAACTAGCT
CTGTATCTGGCGGACCCGTGGTGGAACTGACGAGTTCGGAACACCCGGCCGCAACCCTGGGAGACGTCCC
AGGGACTTCGGGGGCCGTTTTTGTGGCCCGACCTGAGTCCAAAAATCCCGATCGTTTTGGACTCTTTGGT
GCACCCCCCTAATAGGAGGGATATGTGGTTCTGGTAGGAGACGAGAACCTAAAACAGTTCCCGCCTCCGT
CTGAATTTTTGCTTTCGGTTTGGGACCGAAGCCGCGCCGCGCGTCTTGTCTGCTGCAGCATCGTTCTGTG
TTGTCTCTGTCTGACTGTGTTTCTGTATTTGTCTGAAAATTAGGGCCAGACTGTTACCACTCCCTTAAGT
TTGACCTTAGGTCACTGGAAAGATGTCGAGCGGATCGCTCACAACCAGTCGGTAGATGTCAAGAAGAGAC
GTTGGGTTACCTTCTGCTCTGCAGAATGGCCAACCTTTAACGTCGGATGGCCGCGAGACGGCACCTTTAA
CCGAGACCTCATCACCCAGGTTAAGATCAAGGTCTTTTCACCTGGCCCGCATGGACACCCAGACCAGGTC
CCCTACATCGTGACCTGGGAAGCCTTGGCTTTTGACCCCCCTCCCTGGGTCAAGCCCTTTGTACACCCTA
AGCCTCCGCCTCCTCTTCCTCCATCCGCCCCGTCTCTCCCCCTTGAACCTCCTCGTTCGACCCCGCCTCG
ATCCTCCCTTTATCCAGCCCTCACTCCTTCTCTAGGCGCCCCCATATGGCCATATGAGATCTTATATGGG
GCACCCCCGCCCCTTGTAAACTTCCCTGACCCTGACATGACAAGAGTTACTAACAGCCCCTCTCTCCAAG
CTCACTTACAGGCTCTCTACTTAGTCCAGCACGAAGTCTGGAGACCTCTGGCGGCAGCCTACCAAGAACA
ACTGGACCGACCGGTGGTACCTCACCCTTACCGAGTCGGCGACACAGTGTGGGTCCGCCGACACCAGACT
AAGAACCTAGAACCTCGCTGGAAAGGACCTTACACAGTCCTGCTGACCACCCCCACCGCCCTCAAAGTAG
ACGGCATCGCAGCTTGGATACACGCCGCCCACGTGAAGGCTGCCGACCCCGGGGGTGGACCATCCTCTAG
ACTGCCGGATCTAGCTAGTTAATTAAGGATCCCAGTGTGGTGGTACGGGAATTCGTTTAGTGAACCGTCA
GAATTAACCATGGACTACAAAGACCATGACGGTGATTATAAAGATCATGACATCGATTACAAGGATGACG
ATGACAAGCTTGCGGCCGGCCGCGCCACCATGGGAAAACCTATTCCTAATCCTCTGCTGGGCCTGGATTC
TACCGGAGGCATGGCCCCTAAGAAAAAGCGGAAGGTGGACGGCGGAGTGGACCTGAGAACACTGGGATAT
TCTCAGCAGCAGCAGGAGAAGATCAAGCCCAAGGTGAGATCCACAGTGGCCCAGCACCACGAAGCCCTGG
TGGGACACGGATTTACACACGCCCACATTGTGGCCCTGTCTCAGCACCCTGCCGCCCTGGGAACAGTGGC
CGTGAAATATCAGGATATGATTGCCGCCCTGCCTGAGGCCACACACGAAGCCATTGTGGGAGTGGGAAAA
CAGTGGTCTGGAGCCAGAGCCCTGGAAGCCCTGCTGACAGTGGCCGGAGAACTGAGAGGACCTCCTCTGC
AGCTGGATACAGGACAGCTGCTGAAGATTGCCAAAAGGGGCGGAGTGACCGCGGTGGAAGCCGTGCACGC
CTGGAGAAATGCCCTGACAGGAGCCCCTCTGAACCTGACCCCCGAACAGGTGGTGGCCATTGCCAGCAAC
ATCGGCGGCAAGCAGGCCCTGGAAACCGTGCAGAGACTGCTGCCCGTGCTGTGCCAGGCCCATGGCCTGA
CACCTGAACAGGTGGTGGCTATCGCCTCTAACAACGGAGGAAAACAGGCTCTGGAAACAGTGCAGCGGCT
GCTGCCTGTGCTGTGTCAGGCTCACGGCTTGACTCCAGAACAGGTGGTGGCTATTGCTTCCAACAACGGG
GGGAAACAGGCCCTGGAAACTGTGCAGCGCCTGCTGCCAGTGCTGTGCCAGGCTCACGGACTGACCCCCG
AACAGGTGGTGGCCATTGCCAGCAACAACGGCGGCAAGCAGGCCCTGGAAACCGTGCAGAGACTGCTGCC
CGTGCTGTGCCAGGCCCATGGCCTGACACCTGAACAGGTGGTGGCTATCGCCTCTAACGGCGGAGGAAAA
CAGGCTCTGGAAACAGTGCAGCGGCTGCTGCCTGTGCTGTGTCAGGCTCACGGCTTGACTCCAGAACAGG
TGGTGGCTATTGCTTCCAACGGCGGGGGGAAACAGGCCCTGGAAACTGTGCAGCGCCTGCTGCCAGTGCT
GTGCCAGGCTCACGGGCTGACCCCCGAACAGGTGGTGGCCATTGCCAGCAACATCGGCGGCAAGCAGGCC
CTGGAAACCGTGCAGAGACTGCTGCCCGTGCTGTGCCAGGCCCATGGCCTGACACCTGAACAGGTGGTGG
CTATCGCCTCTAACAACGGAGGAAAACAGGCTCTGGAAACAGTGCAGCGGCTGCTGCCTGTGCTGTGTCA
GGCTCACGGCTTGACTCCAGAACAGGTGGTGGCTATTGCTTCCAACAACGGGGGGAAACAGGCCCTGGAA
ACTGTGCAGCGCCTGCTGCCAGTGCTGTGCCAGGCTCACGGCCTCACTCCCGAACAGGTGGTGGCCATTG
CCAGCAACAACGGCGGCAAGCAGGCCCTGGAAACCGTGCAGAGACTGCTGCCCGTGCTGTGCCAGGCCCA
TGGCCTGACACCTGAACAGGTGGTGGCTATCGCCTCTAACGGCGGAGGAAAACAGGCTCTGGAAACAGTG
CAGCGGCTGCTGCCTGTGCTGTGTCAGGCTCACGGCTTGACTCCAGAACAGGTGGTGGCTATTGCTTCCA
ACGGCGGGGGGAAACAGGCCCTGGAAACTGTGCAGCGCCTGCTGCCAGTGCTGTGCCAGGCTCACGGACT
GACCCCCGAACAGGTGGTGGCCATTGCCAGCAACATCGGCGGCAAGCAGGCCCTGGAAACCGTGCAGAGA
CTGCTGCCCGTGCTGTGCCAGGCCCATGGCCTGACACCTGAACAGGTGGTGGCTATCGCCTCTAACAACG
GAGGAAAACAAGCACTCGAGACAGTGCAGCGGCTGCTGCCTGTGCTGTGTCAGGCTCACGGCTTGACTCC
AGAACAGGTGGTGGCTATTGCTTCCAACAACGGGGGGAAACAGGCCCTGGAAACTGTGCAGCGCCTGCTG
CCAGTGCTGTGCCAGGCTCACGGGCTGACCCCCGAACAGGTGGTGGCCATTGCCAGCAACAACGGCGGCA
AGCAGGCCCTGGAAACCGTGCAGAGACTGCTGCCCGTGCTGTGCCAGGCCCATGGCCTGACACCTGAACA
GGTGGTGGCTATCGCCTCTAACGGCGGAGGAAAACAGGCTCTGGAAACAGTGCAGCGGCTGCTGCCTGTG
CTGTGTCAGGCTCACGGCTTGACTCCACAGCAGGTCGTGGCAATTGCTAGCAACGGCGGCGGACGGCCCG
CCCTGGAGAGCATTGTGGCCCAGCTGTCTAGACCTGATCCTGCCCTGGCCGCCCTGACAAATGATCACCT
GGTGGCCCTGGCCTGTCTGGGAGGCAGACCTGCCCTGGATGCCGTGAAAAAAGGACTGCCTCACGCCCCT
GCCCTGATCAAGAGAACAAATAGAAGAATCCCCGAGCGGACCTCTCACAGAGTGGCCGATCACGCCCAGG
TGGTGAGAGTGCTGGGATTTTTTCAGTGTCACTCTCACCCTGCCCAGGCCTTTGATGATGCCATGACACA
GTTTGGCATGAGCAGACACGGACTGCTGCAGCTGTTTAGAAGAGTGGGAGTGACAGAACTGGAGGCCAGA
TCCGGAACCCTGCCTCCTGCCTCTCAGAGATGGGATAGGATTCTGCAGGGTTCCCGTTTAATTCATCGAT
AGATCTGATATCGGTACCAGTCGACTCTAGAGGATCCCAATTCCAGCTGAGCGCCGGTCGCTACCATTAC
CAGTTGGTCTGGTGTCAAAAATAATAATAACCGGGCAGGCCATGTCTGCCCGTATTTCGCGTAAGGAAAT
CCATTATGTACTATTTAAACTCGAGCGGCCGCCAGCACAGTGGTCGACCTGTGGAATGTGTGTCAGTTAG
GGTGTGGAAAGTCCCCAGGCTCCCCAGCAGGCAGAAGTATGCAAAGCATGCATCTCAATTAGTCAGCAAC
CAGGTGTGGAAAGTCCCCAGGCTCCCCAGCAGGCAGAAGTATGCAAAGCATGCATCTCAATTAGTCAGCA
ACCATAGTCCCGCCCCTAACTCCGCCCATCCCGCCCCTAACTCCGCCCAGTTCCGCCCATTCTCCGCCCC
ATGGCTGACTAATTTTTTTTATTTATGCAGAGGCCGAGGCCGCCTCGGCCTCTGAGCTATTCCAGAAGTA
GTGAGGAGGCTTTTTTGGAGGCCTAGGCTTTTGCAAAAAGCTTACCATGACCGAGTACAAGCCCACGGTG
CGCCTCGCCACCCGCGACGACGTCCCCAGGGCCGTACGCACCCTCGCCGCCGCGTTCGCCGACTACCCCG
CCACGCGCCACACCGTCGATCCGGACCGCCACATCGAGCGGGTCACCGAGCTGCAAGAACTCTTCCTCAC
GCGCGTCGGGCTCGACATCGGCAAGGTGTGGGTCGCGGACGACGGCGCCGCGGTGGCGGTCTGGACCACG
CCGGAGAGCGTCGAAGCGGGGGCGGTGTTCGCCGAGATCGGCCCGCGCATGGCCGAGTTGAGCGGTTCCC
GGCTGGCCGCGCAGCAACAGATGGAAGGCCTCCTGGCGCCGCACCGGCCCAAGGAGCCCGCGTGGTTCCT
GGCCACCGTCGGCGTCTCGCCCGACCACCAGGGCAAGGGTCTGGGCAGCGCCGTCGTGCTCCCCGGAGTG
GAGGCGGCCGAGCGCGCCGGGGTGCCCGCCTTCCTGGAGACCTCCGCGCCCCGCAACCTCCCCTTCTACG
AGCGGCTCGGCTTCACCGTCACCGCCGACGTCGAGGTGCCCGAAGGACCGCGCACCTGGTGCATGACCCG
CAAGCCCGGTGCCTGACGCCCGCCCCACGACCCGCAGCGCCCGACCGAAAGGAGCGCACGACCCCATGCA
TCGTCGACGATAAAATAAAAGATTTTATTTAGTCTCCAGAAAAAGGGGGGAATGAAAGACCCCACCTGTA
GGTTTGGCAAGCTAGCTTAAGTAACGCCATTTTGCAAGGCATGGAAAAATACATAACTGAGAATAGAGAA
GTTCAGATCAAGGTCAGGAACAGATGGAACAGCTGAATATGGGCCAAACAGGATATCTGTGGTAAGCAGT
TCCTGCCCCGGCTCAGGGCCAAGAACAGATGGAACAGCTGAATATGGGCCAAACAGGATATCTGTGGTAA
GCAGTTCCTGCCCCGGCTCAGGGCCAAGAACAGATGGTCCCCAGATGCGGTCCAGCCCTCAGCAGTTTCT
AGAGAACCATCAGATGTTTCCAGGGTGCCCCAAGGACCTGAAATGACCCTGTGCCTTATTTGAACTAACC
AATCAGTTCGCTTCTCGCTTCTGTTCGCGCGCTTCTGCTCCCCGAGCTCAATAAAAGAGCCCACAACCCC
TCACTCGGGGCGCCAGTCCTCCGATTGACTGAGTCGCCCGGGTACCCGTGTATCCAATAAACCCTCTTGC
AGTTGCATCCGACTTGTGGTCTCGCTGTTCCTTGGGAGGGTCTCCTCTGAGTGATTGACTACCCGTCAGC
GGGGGTCTTTCACATGCAGCATGTATCAAAATTAATTTGGTTTTTTTTCTTAAGTATTTACATTAAATGG
CCATAGTTGCATTAATGAATCGGCCAACGCGCGGGGAGAGGCGGTTTGCGTATTGGGCGCTCTTCCGCTT
CCTCGCTCACTGACTCGCTGCGCTCGGTCGTTCGGCTGCGGCGAGCGGTATCAGCTCACTCAAAGGCGGT
AATACGGTTATCCACAGAATCAGGGGATAACGCAGGAAAGAACATGTGAGCAAAAGGCCAGCAAAAGGCC
AGGAACCGTAAAAAGGCCGCGTTGCTGGCGTTTTTCCATAGGCTCCGCCCCCCTGACGAGCATCACAAAA
ATCGACGCTCAAGTCAGAGGTGGCGAAACCCGACAGGACTATAAAGATACCAGGCGTTTCCCCCTGGAAG
CTCCCTCGTGCGCTCTCCTGTTCCGACCCTGCCGCTTACCGGATACCTGTCCGCCTTTCTCCCTTCGGGA
AGCGTGGCGCTTTCTCATAGCTCACGCTGTAGGTATCTCAGTTCGGTGTAGGTCGTTCGCTCCAAGCTGG
GCTGTGTGCACGAACCCCCCGTTCAGCCCGACCGCTGCGCCTTATCCGGTAACTATCGTCTTGAGTCCAA
CCCGGTAAGACACGACTTATCGCCACTGGCAGCAGCCACTGGTAACAGGATTAGCAGAGCGAGGTATGTA
GGCGGTGCTACAGAGTTCTTGAAGTGGTGGCCTAACTACGGCTACACTAGAAGAACAGTATTTGGTATCT
GCGCTCTGCTGAAGCCAGTTACCTTCGGAAAAAGAGTTGGTAGCTCTTGATCCGGCAAACAAACCACCGC
TGGTAGCGGTGGTTTTTTTGTTTGCAAGCAGCAGATTACGCGCAGAAAAAAAGGATCTCAAGAAGATCCT
TTGATCTTTTCTACGGGGTCTGACGCTCAGTGGAACGAAAACTCACGTTAAGGGATTTTGGTCATGAGAT
TATCAAAAAGGATCTTCACCTAGATCCTTTTGCGGCCGGCCGCAAATCAATCTAAAGTATATATGAGTAA
ACTTGGTCTGACAGTTACCAATGCTTAATCAGTGAGGCACCTATCTCAGCGATCTGTCTATTTCGTTCAT
CCATAGTTGCCTGACTCCCCGTCGTGTAGATAACTACGATACGGGAGGGCTTACCATCTGGCCCCAGTGC
TGCAATGATACCGCGAGACCCACGCTCACCGGCTCCAGATTTATCAGCAATAAACCAGCCAGCCGGAAGG
GCCGAGCGCAGAAGTGGTCCTGCAACTTTATCCGCCTCCATCCAGTCTATTAATTGTTGCCGGGAAGCTA
GAGTAAGTAGTTCGCCAGTTAATAGTTTGCGCAACGTTGTTGCCATTGCTACAGGCATCGTGGTGTCACG
CTCGTCGTTTGGTATGGCTTCATTCAGCTCCGGTTCCCAACGATCAAGGCGAGTTACATGATCCCCCATG
TTGTGCAAAAAAGCGGTTAGCTCCTTCGGTCCTCCGATCGTTGTCAGAAGTAAGTTGGCCGCAGTGTTAT
CACTCATGGTTATGGCAGCACTGCATAATTCTCTTACTGTCATGCCATCCGTAAGATGCTTTTCTGTGAC
TGGTGAGTACTCAACCAAGTCATTCTGAGAATAGTGTATGCGGCGACCGAGTTGCTCTTGCCCGGCGTCA
ATACGGGATAATACCGCGCCACATAGCAGAACTTTAAAAGTGCTCATCATTGGAAAACGTTCTTCGGGGC
GAAAACTCTCAAGGATCTTACCGCTGTTGAGATCCAGTTCGATGTAACCCACTCGTGCACCCAACTGATC
TTCAGCATCTTTTACTTTCACCAGCGTTTCTGGGTGAGCAAAAACAGGAAGGCAAAATGCCGCAAAAAAG
GGAATAAGGGCGACACGGAAATGTTGAATACTCATACTCTTCCTTTTTCAATATTATTGAAGCATTTATC
AGGGTTATTGTCTCATGAGCGGATACATATTTGAATGTATTTAGAAAAATAAACAAATAGGGGTTCCGCG
CACATTTC
Features (pLannotate 1.2.2; 17 found; start..end, strand, type, name):
     22..615     +  LTR            LTR: long terminal repeat from Moloney murine leukemia virus
    678..877     +  misc_feature   MMLV Ψ: packaging signal of Moloney murine leukemia virus (MMLV)
    929..1017    +  misc_feature   MESV Ψ (fragment): packaging signal of murine embryonic stem cell virus
   1094..1510    +  CDS            gag (truncated): truncated Moloney murine leukemia virus (MMLV) gag gene lacking the start codon
   1520..1894    +  misc_feature   pol region: Moloney murine leukemia virus (MMLV) pol region containing the splice acceptor site
   1943..1962    +  promoter       tight TRE promoter (fragment): Tet-responsive promoter PTight, consisting of seven tet operator sequences followed by the minimal CMV promoter
   1973..2038    +  CDS            3xFLAG: three tandem FLAG® epitope tags, followed by an enterokinase cleavage site
   2147..4744    +  CDS            avrBs3 (fragment): AVRB3_XANEU - Experimental evidence at protein level: Swiss-Prot protein existence level 1. Avirulence protein. Acts as a transcription factor in C.annuum plants. In susceptible plants lacking the Bs3 resistance gene induces expression of a number of genes, including genes homologous to a family of auxin-induced genes, alpha-expansin genes, pectate lyase, anthocyanidin glucoside rhamnosyl transferase and at least one transcription factor, UPA20. Their expression leads to plant hypertrophy in mesophyll cells, probably mainly mediated by UPA20 (PubMed:17962565). In resistant plants induces the h
   4780..4798    -  misc_feature   MCS (fragment): pUC18/19 multiple cloning site
   4958..5287    +  promoter       SV40 promoter: SV40 enhancer and early promoter
   5297..5896    +  CDS            PuroR: puromycin N-acetyltransferase; pac from Streptomyces alboniger; confers resistance to puromycin
   6001..6122    +  LTR            3' LTR (ΔU3) (fragment): self-inactivating 3' long terminal repeat (LTR) from Moloney murine leukemia virus
   6123..6592    +  LTR            LTR: long terminal repeat from Moloney murine leukemia virus
   6658..6710    -  CDS            lacI (fragment): lac repressor; lacI; The lac repressor binds to the lac operator to inhibit transcription in E. coli. This inhibition can be relieved by adding lactose or isopropyl-β-D-thiogalactopyranoside (IPTG).
   6893..7481    -  rep_origin     ori: high-copy-number ColE1/pMB1/pBR322/pUC origin of replication
   7645..8505    -  CDS            AmpR: β-lactamase; bla; confers resistance to ampicillin, carbenicillin, and related antibiotics
   8506..8610    -  promoter       AmpR promoter: bla
