[The description below was written by a language model from this plasmid's Addgene catalogue record and pLannotate feature annotations shown in this document.]
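Description:
3xFN-Tel-TAL/pMXs-puro is a Moloney murine leukemia virus-based retroviral expression vector built on the pMXs-puro backbone, about 8.6 kb in total, for stable delivery of an epitope-tagged, telomere-binding TAL protein into mammalian cells. The bacterial portion carries a ColE1/pUC-type origin and an ampicillin resistance gene with its bla promoter. Although the origin is annotated as a high-copy type, the catalogue lists the plasmid as low copy. It is kept in a recombination-reduced host strain, which fits the presence of LTRs and the highly repetitive TAL array.

The proviral region is flanked by MMLV long terminal repeats and contains the extended packaging signal (Ψ), a truncated gag segment lacking its start codon, and a pol fragment that provides the splice acceptor. Together these allow packaging of the genomic RNA in a suitable packaging cell line and expression of the insert from the 5′ LTR. The synthetic insert of roughly 2.8 kb encodes an N-terminal 3xFLAG tag, a V5 tag and a nuclear localization signal fused to a TAL effector DNA-binding domain engineered to recognize the telomere repeat. The annotation software detects this domain as a fragment homologous to Xanthomonas AvrBs3; the V5 tag and NLS are recorded in the catalogue but are not annotated in the feature table. Downstream, an SV40 enhancer/early promoter drives puromycin N-acetyltransferase for selection of transduced cells. Short hits to a Tet-responsive promoter, lacI and a pUC polylinker appear to be incidental fragments.

According to the associated publication, the construct is used for engineered DNA-binding molecule-mediated chromatin immunoprecipitation (enChIP). In this approach the tagged TAL protein binds telomeric chromatin, so that telomere-associated molecules can be affinity-purified through the tag.
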