Addgene plasmid #63590: 3xFN-Tel-TAL/pMXs-puro
Purpose: Expresses a 3xFLAG-tagged TAL protein recognizing a telomere repeat. A retroviral expression vector with the puromycin resistance gene.
Depositing lab: Hodaka Fujii. Depositing organization: The University of Osaka. Publication: Identification of telomere-associated molecules by engineered DNA-binding molecule-mediated chromatin immunoprecipitation (enChIP). Fujita T, Asano Y, Ohtsuka J, Takada Y, Saito K, Ohki R, Fujii H. Sci Rep. 2013 Nov 8;3:3171. doi: 10.1038/srep03171. PubMed 24201379.
Backbone
  Vector backbone: pMXs-puro
  Backbone manufacturer: Hodaka Fujii
  Backbone size w/o insert (bp): 5758
  Total vector size (bp): 8617
  Vector type: Mammalian Expression, Retroviral, TALEN
  Selectable markers: Puromycin
Growth in bacteria
  Bacterial resistance: Ampicillin, 100 μg/mL
  Growth temperature: 30°C
  Growth strain: NEB Stable
  Copy number: Low Copy
Gene/Insert
  Gene/Insert name: 3xFVN-Tel-TAL (alt name: 3xFLAG-tag, V5-tag, NLS, Telomere-TAL)
  Species: Synthetic
  Insert size (bp): 2793
  Promoter: LTR
  Tag / fusion protein: 3xFLAG-tag (N terminal on insert); V5-tag (N terminal on insert); nuclear localization signal (N terminal on insert)
  Cloning method: Restriction Enzyme; 5′ cloning site EcoR I (destroyed during cloning); 3′ cloning site EcoR I (destroyed during cloning)
  Sequencing primers: 5′ ggtggaccatcctctagact; 3′ tggggactttccacaccctaactgacacacat
Terms and licenses: Academic/Nonprofit Terms; Industry Terms: Not Available to Industry
How to cite: 3xFN-Tel-TAL/pMXs-puro was a gift from Hodaka Fujii (Addgene plasmid # 63590 ; http://n2t.net/addgene:63590 ; RRID:Addgene_63590)
