>Addgene plasmid #63590 | 3xFN-Tel-TAL/pMXs-puro | addgene partial sequence | sequence record 108018 | pBMN5 5'-GCTTGGATACACGCCGC-3'
GGGGTGGACCATCCTCTAGACTGCCGGATCTAGCTAGTTAATTAAGGATCCCAGTGTGGTGGTACGGGAA
TTCGTTTAGTGAACCGTCAGAATTAACCATGGACTACAAAGACCATGACGGTGATTATAAAGATCATGAC
ATCGATTACAAGGATGACGATGACAAGCTTGCGGCCGGCCGCGCCACCATGGGAAAACCTATTCCTAATC
CTCTGCTGGGCCTGGATTCTACCGGAGGCATGGCCCCTAAGAAAAAGCGGAAGGTGGACGGCGGAGTGGA
CCTGAGAACACTGGGATATTCTCAGCAGCAGCAGGAGAAGATCAAGCCCAAGGTGAGATCCACAGTGGCC
CAGCACCACGAAGCCCTGGTGGGACACGGATTTACACACGCCCACATTGTGGCCCTGTCTCAGCACCCTG
CCGCCCTGGGAACAGTGGCCGTGAAATATCAGGATATGATTGCCGCCCTGCCTGAGGCCACACACGAAGC
CATTGTGGGAGTGGGAAAACAGTGGTCTGGAGCCAGAGCCCTGGAAGCCCTGCTGACAGTGGCCGGAGAA
CTGAGAGGACCTCCTCTGCAGCTGGATACAGGACAGCTGCTGAAGATTGCCAAAAGGGGCGGAGTGACCG
CGGTGGAAGCCGTGCACGCCTGGAGAAATGCCCTGACAGGAGCCCCTCTGAACCTGACCCCCGAACAGGT
GGTGGCCATTGCCAGCAACATCGGCGGCAAGCAGGCCCTGGAAACCGTGCAGAGACTGCTGCCCGTGCTG
TGCCAGGCCCATGGCCTGACACCTGAACAGGTGGTGGCTATCGCCTCTAACAACGGAGGAAAACAGGCTC
TGGAAACAGTGCA
