>Addgene plasmid #63590 | 3xFN-Tel-TAL/pMXs-puro | addgene partial sequence | sequence record 108019 | pBABE3 5'-ACCCTAACTGACACACATTCC-3'
TGGCGGCCGCTCGAGTTTAAATAGTACATAATGGATTTCCTTACGCGAAATACGGGCAGACATGGCCTGC
CCGGTTATTATTATTTTTGACACCAGACCAACTGGTAATGGTAGCGACCGGCGCTCAGCTGGAATTGGGA
TCCTCTAGAGTCGACTGGTACCGATATCAGATCTATCGATGAATTAAACGGGAACCCTGCAGAATCCTAT
CCCATCTCTGAGAGGCAGGAGGCAGGGTTCCGGATCTGGCCTCCAGTTCTGTCACTCCCACTCTTCTAAA
CAGCTGCAGCAGTCCGTGTCTGCTCATGCCAAACTGTGTCATGGCATCATCAAAGGCCTGGGCAGGGTGA
GAGTGACACTGAAAAAATCCCAGCACTCTCACCACCTGGGCGTGATCGGCCACTCTGTGAGAGGTCCGCT
CGGGGATTCTTCTATTTGTTCTCTTGATCAGGGCAGGGGCGTGAGGCAGTCCTTTTTTCACGGCATCCAG
GGCAGGTCTGCCTCCCAGACAGGCCAGGGCCACCAGGTGATCATTTGTCAGGGCGGCCAGGGCAGGATCA
GGTCTAGACAGCTGGGCCACAATGCTCTCCAGGGCGGGCCGTCCGCCGCCGTTGCTAGCAATTGCCACGA
CCTGCTGTGGAGTCAAGCCGTGAGCCTGACACAGCACAGGCAGCAGCCGCTGCACTGTTTCCAGAGCCTG
TTTTCCTCCGCCGTTAGAGGCGATAGCCACCACCTGTTCAGGTGTCAGGCCATGGGCCTGGCACAGCACG
GGCAGCAGTCTCTGCACGGTTTCCAGGGCCTGCTTGCCGCCGTTGTTGCTGGCAATGGCCACCACCTGTT
CGGGGGTCAGCCCGTGAGCCTGGCACAGCACTGGCAGCAGGCGCTGCACAGTTTCCAGGGCCTGTTTCCC
