>Addgene plasmid #63590 | 3xFN-Tel-TAL/pMXs-puro | addgene partial sequence | sequence record 108377 | teltal1 5'-TGCAGCTGGATACAGGACAG-3'
GGGCGGAGTGACCGCGGTGGAAGCCGTGCACGCCTGGAGAAATGCCCTGACAGGAGCCCCTCTGAACCTG
ACCCCCGAACAGGTGGTGGCCATTGCCAGCAACATCGGCGGCAAGCAGGCCCTGGAAACCGTGCAGAGAC
TGCTGCCCGTGCTGTGCCAGGCCCATGGCCTGACACCTGAACAGGTGGTGGCTATCGCCTCTAACAACGG
AGGAAAACAGGCTCTGGAAACAGTGCAGCGGCTGCTGCCTGTGCTGTGTCAGGCTCACGGCTTGACTCCA
GAACAGGTGGTGGCTATTGCTTCCAACAACGGGGGGAAACAGGCCCTGGAAACTGTGCAGCGCCTGCTGC
CAGTGCTGTGCCAGGCTCACGGACTGACCCCCGAACAGGTGGTGGCCATTGCCAGCAACAACGGCGGCAA
GCAGGCCCTGGAAACCGTGCAGAGACTGCTGCCCGTGCTGTGCCAGGCCCATGGCCTGACACCTGAACAG
GTGGTGGCTATCGCCTCTAACGGCGGAGGAAAACAGGCTCTGGAAACAGTGCAGCGGCTGCTGCCTGTGC
TGTGTCAGGCTCACGGCTTGACTCCAGAACAGGTGGTGGCTATTGCTTCCAACGGCGGGGGGAAACAGGC
CCTGGAAACTGTGCAGCGCCTGCTGCCAGTGCTGTGCCAGGCTCACGGGCTGACCCCCGAACAGGTGGTG
GCCATTGCCAGCAACATCGGCGGCAAGCAGGCCCTGGAAACCGTGCAGAGACTGCTGCCCGTGCTGTGCC
AGGCCCATGGCCTGACACCTGAACAGGTGGTGGCTATCGCCTCTAACAACGGAGGAAAACAGGCTCTGGA
AACAGTGCAGCGGCTGCTGCCTGTGCTGTGTCAGGCTCACGGCTTGACTCCAGAACAGGTGGTGGCTATT
GCTTCCAACAACGGGGGG
