>Addgene plasmid #63590 | 3xFN-Tel-TAL/pMXs-puro | addgene partial sequence | sequence record 109313 | pMX-L3205 5'-CCCTTTTTCTGGAGACTAAATAAA-3'
CGTCGACGATGCATGGGGTCGTGCGCTCCTTTCGGTCGGGCGCTGCGGGTCGTGGGGCGGGCGTCAGGCA
CCGGGCTTGCGGGTCATGCACCAGGTGCGCGGTCCTTCGGGCACCTCGACGTCGGCGGTGACGGTGAAGC
CGAGCCGCTCGTAGAAGGGGAGGTTGCGGGGCGCGGAGGTCTCCAGGAAGGCGGGCACCCCGGCGCGCTC
GGCCGCCTCCACTCCGGGGAGCACGACGGCGCTGCCCAGACCCTTGCCCTGGTGGTCGGGCGAGACGCCG
ACGGTGGCCAGGAACCACGCGGGCTCCTTGGGCCGGTGCGGCGCCAGGAGGCCTTCCATCTGTTGCTGCG
CGGCCAGCCGGGAACCGCTCAACTCGGCCATGCGCGGGCCGATCTCGGCGAACACCGCCCCCGCTTCGAC
GCTCTCCGGCGTGGTCCAGACCGCCACCGCGGCGCCGTCGTCCGCGACCCACACCTTGCCGATGTCGAGC
CCGACGCGCGTGAGGAAGAGTTCTTGCAGCTCGGTGACCCGCTCGATGTGGCGGTCCGGATCGACGGTGT
GGCGCGTGGCGGGGTAGTCGGCGAACGCGGCGGCGAGGGTGCGTACGGCCCTGGGGACGTCGTCGCGGGT
GGCGAGGCGCACCGTGGGCTTGTACTCGGTCATGGTAAGCTTTTTGCAAAAGCCTAGGCCTCCAAAAAAG
CCTCCTCACTACTTCTGGAATAGCTCAGAGGCCGAGGCGGCCTCGGCCTCTGCATAAATAAAAAAAATTA
GTCAGCCATGGGGCGGAGAATGGGCGGAACTGGGCGGAGTTAGGGGCGGGATGGGCGGAGTTAGGGGCGG
GACTATGGTTGCTGACTAATTGAGATGCATGCTTTGCATACTTCTGCCTGCTGGGGAGCCTGGGGACTTT
CCAC
