>Addgene plasmid #63590 | 3xFN-Tel-TAL/pMXs-puro | addgene partial sequence | sequence record 132676 | LZRS-MS-Sense 5'-TAGAACCTCGCTGGAAAGGACC-3'
CCCCACCGCCCTCAAAGTAGACGGCATCGCAGCTTGGATACACGCCGCCCACGTGAAGGCTGCCGACCCC
GGGGGTGGACCATCCTCTAGACTGCCGGATCTAGCTAGTTAATTAAGGATCCCAGTGTGGTGGTACGGGA
ATTCGTTTAGTGAACCGTCAGAATTAACCATGGACTACAAAGACCATGACGGTGATTATAAAGATCATGA
CATCGATTACAAGGATGACGATGACAAGCTTGCGGCCGGCCGCGCCACCATGGGAAAACCTATTCCTAAT
CCTCTGCTGGGCCTGGATTCTACCGGAGGCATGGCCCCTAAGAAAAAGCGGAAGGTGGACGGCGGAGTGG
ACCTGAGAACACTGGGATATTCTCAGCAGCAGCAGGAGAAGATCAAGCCCAAGGTGAGATCCACAGTGGC
CCAGCACCACGAAGCCCTGGTGGGACACGGATTTACACACGCCCACATTGTGGCCCTGTCTCAGCACCCT
GCCGCCCTGGGAACAGTGGCCGTGAAATATCAGGATATGATTGCCGCCCTGCCTGAGGCCACACACGAAG
CCATTGTGGGAGTGGGAAAACAGTGGTCTGGAGCCAGAGCCCTGGAAGCCCTGCTGACAGTGGCCGGAGA
ACTGAGAGGACCTCCTCTGCAGCTGGATACAGGACAGCTGCTGAAGATTGCCAAAAGGGGCGGAGTGACC
GCGGTGGAAGCCGTGCACGCCTGGAGAAATGCCCTGACAGGAGCCCCTCTGAACCTGACCCCCGAACAGG
TGGTGGCCATTGCCAGCAACATCGGCGGCAAGCAGGCCCTGGAAACCGTGCAGAGACTGCTGCCCGTGCT
GTGCCAGGCCCATGGCCTGACACCTGAACAGGTGGTGGCTATCGCCTCTAACAACGGAGGAAAACAGGCT
CTGGAAACAGTGCAGCGGCTGCTGCCTGTGCTGTGTCAGGCTCACGGCTTGACTCCAGAACAGGTGGTGG
CTATTGCTTCCAACAACGGGGGGAAACAGGCCCTGGAAACTGTGCAGCGCCTGCTGCCAGTGCTGTGCCA
GGCTCACGGACTGACCCC
