>Addgene plasmid #63590 | 3xFN-Tel-TAL/pMXs-puro | addgene partial sequence | sequence record 132677 | puro-variant-R 5'-gtgggcttgtactcggtcat-3'
AAGCCTAGGCCTCCAAAAAAGCCTCCTCACTACTTCTGGAATAGCTCAGAGGCCGAGGCGGCCTCGGCCT
CTGCATAAATAAAAAAAATTAGTCAGCCATGGGGCGGAGAATGGGCGGAACTGGGCGGAGTTAGGGGCGG
GATGGGCGGAGTTAGGGGCGGGACTATGGTTGCTGACTAATTGAGATGCATGCTTTGCATACTTCTGCCT
GCTGGGGAGCCTGGGGACTTTCCACACCTGGTTGCTGACTAATTGAGATGCATGCTTTGCATACTTCTGC
CTGCTGGGGAGCCTGGGGACTTTCCACACCCTAACTGACACACATTCCACAGGTCGACCACTGTGCTGGC
GGCCGCTCGAGTTTAAATAGTACATAATGGATTTCCTTACGCGAAATACGGGCAGACATGGCCTGCCCGG
TTATTATTATTTTTGACACCAGACCAACTGGTAATGGTAGCGACCGGCGCTCAGCTGGAATTGGGATCCT
CTAGAGTCGACTGGTACCGATATCAGATCTATCGATGAATTAAACGGGAACCCTGCAGAATCCTATCCCA
TCTCTGAGAGGCAGGAGGCAGGGTTCCGGATCTGGCCTCCAGTTCTGTCACTCCCACTCTTCTAAACAGC
TGCAGCAGTCCGTGTCTGCTCATGCCAAACTGTGTCATGGCATCATCAAAGGCCTGGGCAGGGTGAGAGT
GACACTGAAAAAATCCCAGCACTCTCACCACCTGGGCGTGATCGGCCACTCTGTGAGAGGTCCGCTCGGG
GATTCTTCTATTTGTTCTCTTGATCAGGGCAGGGGCGTGAGGCAGTCCTTTTTTCACGGCATCCAGGGCA
GGTCTGCCTCCCAGACAGGCCAGGGCCACCAGGTGATCATTTGTCAGGGCGGCCAGGGCAGGATCAGGTC
TAGACAGCTGGGCCACAATGCTCTCCAGGGCGGGCCGTCCGCCGCCGTTGCTAGCAATTGCCACGACCTG
CTGTGGAGTCAAGCCGTGAGCCTGACACAGCACAGGCAGCAGCCGCTGCACTGTTTCCAGAGCCTGTTTT
CCTCCGCCGTTAGAGGCGATAGCCACCACCTGTTCAGGTGTCAGGCCATGGG
