>Addgene plasmid #63590 | 3xFN-Tel-TAL/pMXs-puro | addgene partial sequence | sequence record 132679 | teltal2 5'-AATCCCAGCACTCTCACCAC-3'
TCTGTGAGAGGTCCGCTCGGGGATTCTTCTATTTGTTCTCTTGATCAGGGCAGGGGCGTGAGGCAGTCCT
TTTTTCACGGCATCCAGGGCAGGTCTGCCTCCCAGACAGGCCAGGGCCACCAGGTGATCATTTGTCAGGG
CGGCCAGGGCAGGATCAGGTCTAGACAGCTGGGCCACAATGCTCTCCAGGGCGGGCCGTCCGCCGCCGTT
GCTAGCAATTGCCACGACCTGCTGTGGAGTCAAGCCGTGAGCCTGACACAGCACAGGCAGCAGCCGCTGC
ACTGTTTCCAGAGCCTGTTTTCCTCCGCCGTTAGAGGCGATAGCCACCACCTGTTCAGGTGTCAGGCCAT
GGGCCTGGCACAGCACGGGCAGCAGTCTCTGCACGGTTTCCAGGGCCTGCTTGCCGCCGTTGTTGCTGGC
AATGGCCACCACCTGTTCGGGGGTCAGCCCGTGAGCCTGGCACAGCACTGGCAGCAGGCGCTGCACAGTT
TCCAGGGCCTGTTTCCCCCCGTTGTTGGAAGCAATAGCCACCACCTGTTCTGGAGTCAAGCCGTGAGCCT
GACACAGCACAGGCAGCAGCCGCTGCACTGTCTCGAGTGCTTGTTTTCCTCCGTTGTTAGAGGCGATAGC
CACCACCTGTTCAGGTGTCAGGCCATGGGCCTGGCACAGCACGGGCAGCAGTCTCTGCACGGTTTCCAGG
GCCTGCTTGCCGCCGATGTTGCTGGCAATGGCCACCACCTGTTCGGGGGTCAGTCCGTGAGCCTGGCACA
GCACTGGCAGCAGGCGCTGCACAGTTTCCAGGGCCTGTTTCCCCCCGCCGTTGGAAGCAATAGCCACCAC
CTGTTCTGGAGTCAAGCCGTGAGCCTGACACAGCACAGGCAGCAGCCGCTGCACTGTTTCCAGAGCCTGT
TTTCCTCCGCCGTTAGAGGCGATAGCCACCACCTGTTCAGGTGTCAGGCCATGGGCCTGGCACAGCACGG
GCAGCAGTCTCTGCACGGTTTCCAGGGCCTGCTTGCCGCCGTT
