>Addgene plasmid #63590 | 3xFN-Tel-TAL/pMXs-puro | addgene partial sequence | sequence record 133122 | SV40pro-F2 5'-CCCCATGGCTGACTAATTTTT-3'
CGAGGCCGCCTCGGCCTCTGAGCTATTCCAGAAGTAGTGAGGAGGCTTTTTTGGAGGCCTAGGCTTTTGC
AAAAAGCTTACCATGACCGAGTACAAGCCCACGGTGCGCCTCGCCACCCGCGACGACGTCCCCAGGGCCG
TACGCACCCTCGCCGCCGCGTTCGCCGACTACCCCGCCACGCGCCACACCGTCGATCCGGACCGCCACAT
CGAGCGGGTCACCGAGCTGCAAGAACTCTTCCTCACGCGCGTCGGGCTCGACATCGGCAAGGTGTGGGTC
GCGGACGACGGCGCCGCGGTGGCGGTCTGGACCACGCCGGAGAGCGTCGAAGCGGGGGCGGTGTTCGCCG
AGATCGGCCCGCGCATGGCCGAGTTGAGCGGTTCCCGGCTGGCCGCGCAGCAACAGATGGAAGGCCTCCT
GGCGCCGCACCGGCCCAAGGAGCCCGCGTGGTTCCTGGCCACCGTCGGCGTCTCGCCCGACCACCAGGGC
AAGGGTCTGGGCAGCGCCGTCGTGCTCCCCGGAGTGGAGGCGGCCGAGCGCGCCGGGGTGCCCGCCTTCC
TGGAGACCTCCGCGCCCCGCAACCTCCCCTTCTACGAGCGGCTCGGCTTCACCGTCACCGCCGACGTCGA
GGTGCCCGAAGGACCGCGCACCTGGTGCATGACCCGCAAGCCCGGTGCCTGACGCCCGCCCCACGACCCG
CAGCGCCCGACCGAAAGGAGCGCACGACCCCATGCATCGTCGACGATAAAATAAAAGATTTTATTTAGTC
TCCAGAAAAAGGGGGGAATGAAAGACCCCACCTGTAGGTTTGGCAAGCTAGCTTAAGTAACGCCATTTTG
CAAGGCATGGAAAAATACATAACTGAGAATAGAGAAGTTCAGATCAAGGTCAGGAACAGATGGAACAGCT
GAATATGGGCCAAACAGGATATCTGTGGTAAGCAGTTCCTGCCCCGGCTCAGGGCCAAGAACAGATGGAA
CAGCTGAATATGGGCCAAACAGGATATCTGTGGTAAGCAGTTCCTGCCCCGGCTCAGGGCCAAGAACAGA
TGGTCCC
